>Addgene plasmid #182858 | myr-palm-mCherry2-(L)-mApple | addgene full sequence | sequence record 360018 | Addgene NGS Result
TCGACGGATCGGGAGATCTCCCGATCCCCTATGGTGCACTCTCAGTACAATCTGCTCTGATGCCGCATAG
TTAAGCCAGTATCTGCTCCCTGCTTGTGTGTTGGAGGTCGCTGAGTAGTGCGCGAGCAAAATTTAAGCTA
CAACAAGGCAAGGCTTGACCGACAATTGCATGAAGAATCTGCTTAGGGTTAGGCGTTTTGCGCTGCTTCG
CGATGTACGGGCCAGATATACGCGTTGACATTGATTATTGACTAGTTATTAATAGTAATCAATTACGGGG
TCATTAGTTCATAGCCCATATATGGAGTTCCGCGTTACATAACTTACGGTAAATGGCCCGCCTGGCTGAC
CGCCCAACGACCCCCGCCCATTGACGTCAATAATGACGTATGTTCCCATAGTAACGCCAATAGGGACTTT
CCATTGACGTCAATGGGTGGAGTATTTACGGTAAACTGCCCACTTGGCAGTACATCAAGTGTATCATATG
CCAAGTACGCCCCCTATTGACGTCAATGACGGTAAATGGCCCGCCTGGCATTATGCCCAGTACATGACCT
TATGGGACTTTCCTACTTGGCAGTACATCTACGTATTAGTCATCGCTATTACCATGGTGATGCGGTTTTG
GCAGTACATCAATGGGCGTGGATAGCGGTTTGACTCACGGGGATTTCCAAGTCTCCACCCCATTGACGTC
AATGGGAGTTTGTTTTGGCACCAAAATCAACGGGACTTTCCAAAATGTCGTAACAACTCCGCCCCATTGA
CGCAAATGGGCGGTAGGCGTGTACGGTGGGAGGTCTATATAAGCAGAGCTCTCTGGCTAACTAGAGAACC
CACTGCTTACTGGCTTATCGAAATTAATACGACTCACTATAGGGAGACCCAAGCTGGCTAGCATGGGATG
TATTAAATCAAAAAGGAAAGACAATCTCAATGACGATGAACCGGTCGCCACCATGGTGAGCAAGGGCGAG
GAGGATAACATGGCCATCATCAAGGAGTTCATGCGCTTCAAGGTGCACATGGAGGGCTCCGTGAACGGCC
ACGAGTTCGAGATCGAGGGCGAGGGCGAGGGCCGCCCCTACGAGGGCACCCAGACCGCCAAGCTGAAGGT
GACCAAGGGTGGCCCCCTGCCCTTCGCCTGGGACATCCTGTCCCCTCAGTTCATGTACGGCTCCAAGGCC
TACGTGAAGCACCCCGCCGACATCCCCGACTACTTGAAGCTGTCCTTCCCCGAGGGCTTCAATTGGGAGC
GCGTGATGAACTTCGAGGACGGCGGCGTGGTGACCGTGACCCAGGACTCCTCCCTGCAGGACGGCGAGTT
CATCTACAAGGTGAAGCTGCGCGGCACCAACTTCCCCTCCGACGGCCCCGTAATGCAGTGTCGTACCATG
GGCTGGGAGGCCTCCACTGAGCGGATGTACCCCGAGGACGGCGCCCTGAAGGGCGAGATCAAGCAGAGGC
TGAAGCTGAAGGACGGCGGCCACTACGACGCTGAGGTCAAGACCACCTACAAGGCCAAGAAGCCCGTGCA
GCTGCCCGGCGCCTACAACGTCGACATCAAGTTGGACATCCTTTCCCACAACGAGGACTACACCATCGTG
GAACAGTACGAACGCGCCGAGGGCCGCCACTCCACCGGCGGCATGGACGAGCTGTACAAGCCGCCTGCCG
CTGCACCACCGGTGGTACCGATGGTGAGCAAGGGCGAGGAGAATAACATGGCCATCATCAAGGAGTTCAT
GCGCTTCAAGGTGCACATGGAGGGCTCCGTGAACGGCCACGAGTTCGAGATCGAGGGCGAGGGCGAGGGC
CGCCCCTACGAGGCCTTTCAGACCGCTAAGCTGAAGGTGACCAAGGGTGGCCCCCTGCCCTTCGCCTGGG
ACATCCTGTCCCCTCAGTTCATGTACGGCTCCAAGGTCTACATTAAGCACCCAGCCGACATCCCCGACTA
CTTCAAGCTGTCCTTCCCCGAGGGCTTCAGGTGGGAGCGCGTGATGAACTTCGAGGACGGCGGCATTATT
CACGTTAACCAGGACTCCTCCCTGCAGGACGGCGTGTTCATCTACAAGGTGAAGCTGCGCGGCACCAACT
TCCCCTCCGACGGCCCCGTAATGCAGAAGAAGACCATGGGCTGGGAGGCCTCCGAGGAGCGGATGTACCC
CGAGGACGGCGCCCTGAAGAGCGAGATCAAGAAGAGGCTGAAGCTGAAGGACGGCGGCCACTACGCCGCC
GAGGTCAAGACCACCTACAAGGCCAAGAAGCCCGTGCAGCTGCCCGGCGCCTACATCGTCGACATCAAGT
TGGACATCGTGTCCCACAACGAGGACTACACCATCGTGGAACAGTACGAACGCGCCGAGGGCCGCCACTC
CACCGGCGGCATGGACGAGCTGTACAAGGGTGGCGGAGGGTCCGAATTCTGCAGATATCCAGCACAGTGG
CGGCCGCTCGAGTCTAGAGGGCCCGTTTAAACCCGCTGATCAGCCTCGACTGTGCCTTCTAGTTGCCAGC
CATCTGTTGTTTGCCCCTCCCCCGTGCCTTCCTTGACCCTGGAAGGTGCCACTCCCACTGTCCTTTCCTA
ATAAAATGAGGAAATTGCATCGCATTGTCTGAGTAGGTGTCATTCTATTCTGGGGGGTGGGGTGGGGCAG
GACAGCAAGGGGGAGGATTGGGAAGACAATAGCAGGCATGCTGGGGATGCGGTGGGCTCTATGGCTTCTG
AGGCGGAAAGAACCAGCTGGGGCTCTAGGGGGTATCCCC
[124 nt withheld, positions 2770-2893]
C
[91 nt withheld, positions 2895-2985]
A
[49 nt withheld, positions 2987-3035]
CCTTTGACGTTGGAGTCCACGTTCTTT
[37 nt withheld, positions 3063-3099]
ACCCTATCTCGGTCTATTCTTTTGATTTATAAGGGATTTTGCCGATTTCGGCCTATTGGTTAAAAAATGA
GCTGATTTAACAAAAATTTAACGCGAATTAATTCTGTGGAATGTGTGTCAGTTAGGGTGTGGAAAGTCCC
CAGGCTCCCCAGCAGGCAGAAGTATGCAAAGCATGCATCTCAATTAGTCAGCAACCAGGTGTGGAAAGTC
CCCAGGCTCCCCAGCAGGCAGAAGTATGCAAAGCATGCATCTCAATTAGTCAGCAACCATAGTCCCGCCC
CTAACTCCGCCCATCCCGCCCCTAACTCCGCCCAGTTCCGCCCATTCTCCGCCCCATGGCTGACTAATTT
TTTTTATTTATGCAGAGGCCGAGGCCGCCTCTGCCTCTGAGCTATTCCAGAAGTAGTGAGGAGGCTTTTT
TGGAGGCCTAGGCTTTTGCAAAAAGCTCCCGGGAGCTTGTATATCCATTTTCGGATCTGATCAAGAGACA
GGATGAGGATCGTTTCGCATGATTGAACAAGATGGATTGCACGCAGGTTCTCCGGCCGCTTGGGTGGAGA
GGCTATTCGGCTATGACTGGGCACAACAGACAATCGGCTGCTCTGATGCCGCCGTGTTCCGGCTGTCAGC
GCAGGGGCGCCCGGTTCTTTTTGTCAAGACCGACCTGTCCGGTGCCCTGAATGAACTGCAGGACGAGGCA
GCGCGGCTATCGTGGCTGGCCACGACGGGCGTTCCTTGCGCAGCTGTGCTCGACGTTGTCACTGAAGCGG
GAAGGGACTGGCTGCTATTGGGCGAAGTGCCGGGGCAGGATCTCCTGTCATCTCACCTTGCTCCTGCCGA
GAAAGTATCCATCATGGCTGATGCAATGCGGCGGCTGCATACGCTTGATCCGGCTACCTGCCCATTCGAC
CACCAAGCGAAACATCGCATCGAGCGAGCACGTACTCGGATGGAAGCCGGTCTTGTCGATCAGGATGATC
TGGACGAAGAGCATCAGGGGCTCGCGCCAGCCGAACTGTTCGCCAGGCTCAAGGCGCGCATGCCCGACGG
CGAGGATCTCGTCGTGACCCATGGCGATGCCTGCTTGCCGAATATCATGGTGGAAAATGGCCGCTTTTCT
GGATTCATCGACTGTGGCCGGCTGGGTGTGGCGGACCGCTATCAGGACATAGCGTTGGCTACCCGTGATA
TTGCTGAAGAGCTTGGCGGCGAATGGGCTGACCGCTTCCTCGTGCTTTACGGTATCGCCGCTCCCGATTC
GCAGCGCATCGCCTTCTATCGCCTTCTTGACGAGTTCTTCTGAGCGGGACTCTGGGGTTCGAAATGACCG
ACCAAGCGACGCCCAACCTGCCATCACGAGATTTCGATTCCACCGCCGCCTTCTATGAAAGGTTGGGCTT
CGGAATCGTTTTCCGGGACGCCGGCTGGATGATCCTCCAGCGCGGGGATCTCATGCTGGAGTTCTTCGCC
CACCCCAACTTGTTTATTGCAGCTTATAATGGTTACAAATAAAGCAATAGCATCACAAATTTCACAAATA
AAGCATTTTTTTCACTGCATTCTAGTTGTGGTTTGTCCAAACTCATCAATGTATCTTATCATGTCTGTAT
ACCGTCGACCTCTAGCTAGAGCTTGGCGTAATCATGGTCATAGCTGTTTCCTGTGTGAAATTGTTATCCG
CTCACAATTCCACACAACATACGAGCCGGAAGCATAAAGTGTAAAGCCTGGGGTGCCTAATGAGTGAGCT
AACTCACATTAATTGCGTTGCGCTCACTGCCCGCTTTCCAGTCGGGAAACCTGTCGTGCCAGCTGCATTA
ATGAATCGGCCAACGCGCGGGGAGAGGCGGTTTGCGTATTGGGCGCTCTTCCGCTTCCTCGCTCACTGAC
TCGCTGCGCTCGGTCGTTCGGCTGCGGCGAGCGGTATCAGCTCACTCAAAGGCGGTAATACGGTTATCCA
CAGAATCAGGGGATAACGCAGGAAAGAACATGTGAGCAAAAGGCCAGCAAAAGGCCAGGAACCGTAAAAA
GGCCGCGTTGCTGGCGTTTTTCCATAGGCTCCGCCCCCCTGACGAGCATCACAAAAATCGACGCTCAAGT
CAGAGGTGGCGAAACCCGACAGGACTATAAAGATACCAGGCGTTTCCCCCTGGAAGCTCCCTCGTGCGCT
CTCCTGTTCCGACCCTGCCGCTTACCGGATACCTGTCCGCCTTTCTCCCTTCGGGAAGCGTGGCGCTTTC
TCATAGCTCACGCTGTAGGTATCTCAGTTCGGTGTAGGTCGTTCGCTCCAAGCTGGGCTGTGTGCACGAA
CCCCCCGTTCAGCCCGACCGCTGCGCCTTATCCGGTAACTATCGTCTTGAGTCCAACCCGGTAAGACACG
ACTTATCGCCACTGGCAGCAGCCACTGGTAACAGGATTAGCAGAGCGAGGTATGTAGGCGGTGCTACAGA
GTTCTTGAAGTGGTGGCCTAACTACGGCTACACTAGAAGAACAGTATTTGGTATCTGCGCTCTGCTGAAG
CCAGTTACCTTCGGAAAAAGAGTTGGTAGCTCTTGATCCGGCAAACAAACCACCGCTGGTAGCGGTGGTT
TTTTTGTTTGCAAGCAGCAGATTACGCGCAGAAAAAAAGGATCTCAAGAAGATCCTTTGATCTTTTCTAC
GGGGTCTGACGCTCAGTGGAACGAAAACTCACGTTAAGGGATTTTGGTCATGAGATTATCAAAAAGGATC
TTCACCTAGATCCTTTTAAATTAAAAATGAAGTTTTAAATCAATCTAAAGTATATATGAGTAAACTTGGT
CTGACAGTTACCAATGCTTAATCAGTGAGGCACCTATCTCAGCGATCTGTCTATTTCGTTCATCCATAGT
TGCCTGACTCCCCGTCGTGTAGATAACTACGATACGGGAGGGCTTACCATCTGGCCCCAGTGCTGCAATG
ATACCGCGAGACCCACGCTCACCGGCTCCAGATTTATCAGCAATAAACCAGCCAGCCGGAAGGGCCGAGC
GCAGAAGTGGTCCTGCAACTTTATCCGCCTCCATCCAGTCTATTAATTGTTGCCGGGAAGCTAGAGTAAG
TAGTTCGCCAGTTAATAGTTTGCGCAACGTTGTTGCCATTGCTACAGGCATCGTGGTGTCACGCTCGTCG
TTTGGTATGGCTTCATTCAGCTCCGGTTCCCAACGATCAAGGCGAGTTACATGATCCCCCATGTTGTGCA
AAAAAGCGGTTAGCTCCTTCGGTCCTCCGATCGTTGTCAGAAGTAAGTTGGCCGCAGTGTTATCACTCAT
GGTTATGGCAGCACTGCATAATTCTCTTACTGTCATGCCATCCGTAAGATGCTTTTCTGTGACTGGTGAG
TACTCAACCAAGTCATTCTGAGAATAGTGTATGCGGCGACCGAGTTGCTCTTGCCCGGCGTCAATACGGG
ATAATACCGCGCCACATAGCAGAACTTTAAAAGTGCTCATCATTGGAAAACGTTCTTCGGGGCGAAAACT
CTCAAGGATCTTACCGCTGTTGAGATCCAGTTCGATGTAACCCACTCGTGCACCCAACTGATCTTCAGCA
TCTTTTACTTTCACCAGCGTTTCTGGGTGAGCAAAAACAGGAAGGCAAAATGCCGCAAAAAAGGGAATAA
GGGCGACACGGAAATGTTGAATACTCATACTCTTCCTTTTTCAATATTATTGAAGCATTTATCAGGGTTA
TTGTCTCATGAGCGGATACATATTTGAATGTATTTAGAAAAATAAACAAATAGGGGTTCCGCGCACATTT
CCCCGAAAAGTGCCACCTGACG
Features (pLannotate 1.2.2; 21 found; start..end, strand, type, name):
     30..82      -  misc_feature   bom (fragment): basis of mobility region from pBR322
    237..616     +  enhancer       CMV enhancer: human cytomegalovirus immediate early enhancer
    617..820     +  promoter       CMV promoter: human cytomegalovirus (CMV) immediate early promoter
    816..849     +  LTR            5' LTR (truncated) (fragment): truncated 5' long terminal repeat (LTR) from HIV-1
    865..883     +  promoter       T7 promoter: promoter for bacteriophage T7 RNA polymerase
    963..1670    +  CDS            mCherry2: mCherry2 is a basic (constitutively fluorescent) red fluorescent protein published in 2017, derived from Discosoma sp.. It has very low acid sensitivity.
   1701..2408    +  CDS            mApple: mApple is a basic (constitutively fluorescent) red fluorescent protein published in 2008, derived from Discosoma sp.. It is reported to be a rapidly-maturing monomer with high acid sensitivity.
   2500..2724    +  polyA_signal   bGH poly(A) signal: bovine growth hormone polyadenylation signal
   2728..2749    +  promoter       SV40 promoter (fragment): SV40 enhancer and early promoter
   2770..3198    +  rep_origin     f1 ori (sequence partly withheld): f1 bacteriophage origin of replication; arrow indicates direction of (+) strand synthesis
   3212..3541    +  promoter       SV40 promoter: SV40 enhancer and early promoter
   3608..4399    +  CDS            neo: KKA2_KLEPN - Also known as kan, nptII. Experimental evidence at protein level: Swiss-Prot protein existence level 1. Resistance to kanamycin, neomycin, paromomycin, ribostamycin, butirosin and gentamicin B. From Klebsiella pneumoniae.
   4423..4581    +  CDS            ble (fragment): BLE_KLEPN - Experimental evidence at protein level: Swiss-Prot protein existence level 1. Binding protein with a strong affinity to the bleomycin family of antibiotics. Binds to CL990; an antimitotic-antibiotic compound. From Klebsiella pneumoniae.
   4576..4697    +  polyA_signal   SV40 poly(A) signal: SV40 polyadenylation signal
   4770..4786    -  protein_bind   lac operator: The lac repressor binds to the lac operator to inhibit transcription in E. coli. This inhibition can be relieved by adding lactose or isopropyl-β-D-thiogalactopyranoside (IPTG). lac repressor encoded by lacI
   4794..4824    -  promoter       lac promoter: promoter for the E. coli lac operon
   4839..4860    -  protein_bind   CAP binding site: CAP binding activates transcription in the presence of cAMP. E. coli catabolite activator protein
   4873..4965    -  CDS            lacI (fragment): lac repressor; lacI; The lac repressor binds to the lac operator to inhibit transcription in E. coli. This inhibition can be relieved by adding lactose or isopropyl-β-D-thiogalactopyranoside (IPTG).
   5148..5736    -  rep_origin     ori: high-copy-number ColE1/pMB1/pBR322/pUC origin of replication
   5907..6767    -  CDS            AmpR: β-lactamase; bla; confers resistance to ampicillin, carbenicillin, and related antibiotics
   6768..6872    -  promoter       AmpR promoter: bla
