[The description below was written by a language model from this plasmid's Addgene catalogue record and pLannotate feature annotations shown in this document.]
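Description:
myr-palm-mCherry2-(L)-mApple is a mammalian expression plasmid of about 6.9 kb built on the pcDNA3.1+ backbone. It produces two red fluorescent proteins joined in tandem and anchored to the plasma membrane. In bacteria it replicates from a high-copy ColE1/pUC-type origin and is selected with ampicillin through the β-lactamase gene and its own promoter. An f1 origin is also present. For selection in mammalian cells the backbone carries a neomycin phosphotransferase gene driven by the SV40 enhancer/early promoter and terminated by an SV40 polyadenylation signal. Several short annotated fragments (bom, lacI, ble, a truncated HIV-1 LTR match at the CMV promoter boundary) appear to be backbone remnants or partial similarity hits rather than functional parts.

The expression cassette uses the human CMV immediate-early enhancer and promoter, with a T7 promoter just downstream, and ends at the bovine growth hormone polyadenylation signal. The annotated coding regions are mCherry2 followed by mApple, separated by a short gap of about 30 nucleotides that is consistent with the linker implied by "(L)" in the name. The myristoylation-palmitoylation signal named in the insert is not annotated separately, but an unannotated stretch lies upstream of mCherry2 where an N-terminal lipidation motif would be expected. Such a motif directs lipid modification of the fusion and targets it to the inner leaflet of the plasma membrane. The record describes the plasmid as a membrane-localized hetero-dimer expression vector, and the associated work concerns multicolor fluorescence fluctuation spectroscopy with spectral detection in living cells. A fixed 1:1 fusion of two spectrally overlapping fluorophores would plausibly serve as a cross-correlation control, although the record does not state this role.
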