Addgene plasmid #182858: myr-palm-mCherry2-(L)-mApple
Purpose: Hetero-dimer expression vector with plasma membrane localization signal
Depositing lab: Salvatore Chiantia. Depositing organization: Universitaet Potsdam. Publication: Multicolor fluorescence fluctuation spectroscopy in living cells via spectral detection. Dunsing V, Petrich A, Chiantia S. Elife. 2021 Sep 8;10. pii: 69687. doi: 10.7554/eLife.69687. PubMed 34494547.
Backbone
  Vector backbone: pcDNA3.1+
  Vector type: Mammalian Expression
Growth in bacteria
  Bacterial resistance: Ampicillin, 100 μg/mL
  Growth temperature: 37°C
  Growth strain: DH5alpha
  Copy number: High Copy
Gene/Insert
  Gene/Insert name: myr-palm-mCherry2-mApple
  Species: Other
  Cloning method: Restriction Enzyme; 5′ cloning site Unknown (unknown if destroyed); 3′ cloning site Unknown (unknown if destroyed)
Terms and licenses: Academic/Nonprofit Terms; Industry Terms: Not Available to Industry
How to cite: myr-palm-mCherry2-(L)-mApple was a gift from Salvatore Chiantia (Addgene plasmid # 182858 ; http://n2t.net/addgene:182858 ; RRID:Addgene_182858)
